Addgene plasmid #62325: pJZC35
Purpose: sgRNA for mammalian cells with mCherry marker
Depositing lab: Wendell Lim & Stanley Qi. Depositing organization: University of California, San Francisco (UCSF). Publication: Engineering Complex Synthetic Transcriptional Programs with CRISPR RNA Scaffolds. Zalatan JG, Lee ME, Almeida R, Gilbert LA, Whitehead EH, La Russa M, Tsai JC, Weissman JS, Dueber JE, Qi LS, Lim WA. Cell. 2014 Dec 18. pii: S0092-8674(14)01570-0. doi: 10.1016/j.cell.2014.11.052. PubMed 25533786.
Backbone
  Vector backbone: MP177_U6 (derived from pSico)
  Vector type: Mammalian Expression, Lentiviral
  Selectable markers: Marked by mCherry
Growth in bacteria
  Bacterial resistance: Ampicillin, 100 μg/mL
  Growth temperature: 37°C
  Growth strain: Stbl3
  Copy number: Unknown
Gene/Insert
  Gene/Insert name: sgRNA
  gRNA/shRNA sequence: GTACGTTCTCTATCACTGATA
  Promoter: U6
  Cloning method: Unknown
  Sequencing primers: 5′ gagatccagtttggttagtaccggg
Terms and licenses: Academic/Nonprofit Terms; Industry Terms: Not Available to Industry
How to cite: pJZC35 was a gift from Wendell Lim & Stanley Qi (Addgene plasmid # 62325 ; http://n2t.net/addgene:62325 ; RRID:Addgene_62325)
