[The description below was written by a language model from this plasmid's Addgene catalogue record and the feature table of its GenBank file.]
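Description:
pJZC35 is a 7,653 bp lentiviral transfer plasmid for expressing a single guide RNA in mammalian cells. It is built on the MP177_U6 backbone, itself derived from pSico. In bacteria it is maintained through a high-copy ColE1/pUC-type origin and a beta-lactamase gene conferring ampicillin resistance. The viral framework is HIV-1 based. A CMV enhancer/promoter sits upstream of a truncated 5' LTR and drives production of the genomic RNA in packaging cells. This is followed by the Psi packaging signal, the Rev response element for nuclear export of the unspliced transcript, and the cPPT/CTS element that aids nuclear import of the reverse-transcribed genome. A WPRE lies downstream of the payload to enhance transcript stability and expression, and a second truncated LTR closes the proviral unit.

The payload consists of two expression units. The catalogue entry lists a U6 promoter driving the sgRNA. The feature table does not annotate the promoter or the guide scaffold directly, but a mouse U6 forward primer site falls in the gap just before the reporter cassette, consistent with a Pol III unit there. Immediately downstream, a second CMV enhancer/promoter drives mammalian codon-optimised mCherry. This is the only marker for transfected or transduced cells, as no drug selection gene is present. Two loxP sites inherited from the pSico design bracket the region spanning the U6 unit and the CMV-mCherry cassette, although the record does not describe any intended Cre-dependent use. The record does not name the guide's target. The plasmid was deposited with work on CRISPR RNA scaffolds for synthetic transcriptional programs, where it supplies an sgRNA whose delivery can be tracked by red fluorescence.
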