LOCUS       Exported 7653 bp ds-DNA circular SYN 13-MAY-2021
DEFINITION  sgRNA for mammalian cells with mCherry marker.
ACCESSION   .
VERSION     .
KEYWORDS    pJZC35
SOURCE      synthetic DNA construct
  ORGANISM  synthetic DNA construct
REFERENCE   1 (bases 1 to 7653)
  AUTHORS   Zalatan JG, Lee ME, Almeida R, Gilbert LA, Whitehead EH, La Russa M,
            Tsai JC, Weissman JS, Dueber JE, Qi LS, Lim WA
  TITLE     Engineering Complex Synthetic Transcriptional Programs with CRISPR
            RNA Scaffolds.
  JOURNAL   Cell. 2014 Dec 18. pii: S0092-8674(14)01570-0. doi:
            10.1016/j.cell.2014.11.052.
  PUBMED    25533786
REFERENCE   2 (bases 1 to 7653)
  AUTHORS   .
  TITLE     Direct Submission
  JOURNAL   Exported May 13, 2021 from SnapGene Server 1.1.58
            http://www.snapgene.com
FEATURES             Location/Qualifiers
     source          1..7653
                     /organism="synthetic DNA construct"
                     /mol_type="other DNA"
     primer_bind     complement(56..75)
                     /label=pRS-marker
                     /note="pRS vectors, use to sequence yeast selectable
                     marker"
     enhancer        247..626
                     /label=CMV enhancer
                     /note="human cytomegalovirus immediate early enhancer"
     promoter        628..826
                     /label=CMV promoter
                     /note="human cytomegalovirus (CMV) immediate early
                     promoter"
     LTR             844..1024
                     /label=5' LTR (truncated)
                     /note="truncated 5' long terminal repeat (LTR) from HIV-1"
     misc_feature    1071..1196
                     /label=HIV-1 Psi
                     /note="packaging signal of human immunodeficiency virus
                     type 1"
     misc_feature    1695..1928
                     /label=RRE
                     /note="The Rev response element (RRE) of HIV-1 allows for
                     Rev-dependent mRNA export from the nucleus to the
                     cytoplasm."
     CDS             2113..2157
                     /codon_start=1
                     /product="antigenic peptide corresponding to amino acids
                     655 to 669 of the HIV envelope protein gp41 (Lutje Hulsik
                     et al., 2013)"
                     /label=gp41 peptide
                     /note="recognized by the 2H10 single-chain llama nanobody"
                     /translation="KNEQELLELDKWASL"
     misc_feature    2455..2572
                     /label=cPPT/CTS
                     /note="central polypurine tract and central termination
                     sequence of HIV-1"
     protein_bind    2825..2858
                     /label=loxP
                     /bound_moiety="Cre recombinase"
                     /note="Cre-mediated recombination occurs in the 8-bp core
                     sequence (GCATACAT)."
     primer_bind     2862..2882
                     /label=mU6-F
                     /note="Mouse U6 promoter, forward primer"
     enhancer        3176..3479
                     /label=CMV enhancer
                     /note="human cytomegalovirus immediate early enhancer"
     promoter        3480..3683
                     /label=CMV promoter
                     /note="human cytomegalovirus (CMV) immediate early
                     promoter"
     CDS             3726..4433
                     /codon_start=1
                     /product="monomeric derivative of DsRed fluorescent protein
                     (Shaner et al., 2004)"
                     /label=mCherry
                     /note="mammalian codon-optimized"
                     /translation="VSKGEEDNMAIIKEFMRFKVHMEGSVNGHEFEIEGEGEGRPYEGT
                     QTAKLKVTKGGPLPFAWDILSPQFMYGSKAYVKHPADIPDYLKLSFPEGFKWERVMNFE
                     DGGVVTVTQDSSLQDGEFIYKVKLRGTNFPSDGPVMQKKTMGWEASSERMYPEDGALKG
                     EIKQRLKLKDGGHYDAEVKTTYKAKKPVQLPGAYNVNIKLDITSHNEDYTIVEQYERAE
                     GRHSTGGMDELYK"
     primer_bind     complement(3868..3886)
                     /label=mCherry-R
                     /note="mCherry, reverse primer"
     primer_bind     4136..4155
                     /label=mCherry-F
                     /note="mCherry, forward primer"
     protein_bind    4453..4486
                     /label=loxP
                     /bound_moiety="Cre recombinase"
                     /note="Cre-mediated recombination occurs in the 8-bp core
                     sequence (GCATACAT)."
     misc_feature    4542..5130
                     /label=WPRE
                     /note="woodchuck hepatitis virus posttranscriptional
                     regulatory element"
     primer_bind     complement(4595..4615)
                     /label=WPRE-R
                     /note="WPRE, reverse primer"
     CDS             complement(5013..5024)
                     /codon_start=1
                     /product="Factor Xa recognition and cleavage site"
                     /label=Factor Xa site
                     /translation="IEGR"
     primer_bind     complement(5133..5149)
                     /label=KS primer
                     /note="common sequencing primer, one of multiple similar
                     variants"
     primer_bind     complement(5134..5150)
                     /label=pBluescriptKS
                     /note="For pBluescript vector"
     LTR             5659..5839
                     /label=5' LTR (truncated)
                     /note="truncated 5' long terminal repeat (LTR) from HIV-1"
     rep_origin      complement(5901..6489)
                     /direction=LEFT
                     /label=ori
                     /note="high-copy-number ColE1/pMB1/pBR322/pUC origin of
                     replication"
     primer_bind     complement(5981..6000)
                     /label=pBR322ori-F
                     /note="pBR322 origin, forward primer"
     CDS             complement(6660..7520)
                     /codon_start=1
                     /gene="bla"
                     /product="beta-lactamase"
                     /label=AmpR
                     /note="confers resistance to ampicillin, carbenicillin, and
                     related antibiotics"
                     /translation="MSIQHFRVALIPFFAAFCLPVFAHPETLVKVKDAEDQLGARVGYI
                     ELDLNSGKILESFRPEERFPMMSTFKVLLCGAVLSRIDAGQEQLGRRIHYSQNDLVEYS
                     PVTEKHLTDGMTVRELCSAAITMSDNTAANLLLTTIGGPKELTAFLHNMGDHVTRLDRW
                     EPELNEAIPNDERDTTMPVAMATTLRKLLTGELLTLASRQQLIDWMEADKVAGPLLRSA
                     LPAGWFIADKSGAGERGSRGIIAALGPDGKPSRIVVIYTTGSQATMDERNRQIAEIGAS
                     LIKHW"
     primer_bind     7283..7302
                     /label=Amp-R
                     /note="Ampicillin resistance gene, reverse primer"
     promoter        complement(7521..7625)
                     /gene="bla"
                     /label=AmpR promoter
ORIGIN
        1 gcttaagcgg tcgacggatc gggagatctc ccgatcccct atggtgcact ctcagtacaa
       61 tctgctctga tgccgcatag ttaagccagt atctgctccc tgcttgtgtg ttggaggtcg
      121 ctgagtagtg cgcgagcaaa atttaagcta caacaaggca aggcttgacc gacaattgca
      181 tgaagaatct gcttagggtt aggcgttttg cgctgcttcg cgatgtacgg gccagatata
      241 cgcgttgaca ttgattattg actagttatt aatagtaatc aattacgggg tcattagttc
      301 atagcccata tatggagttc cgcgttacat aacttacggt aaatggcccg cctggctgac
      361 cgcccaacga cccccgccca ttgacgtcaa taatgacgta tgttcccata gtaacgccaa
      421 tagggacttt ccattgacgt caatgggtgg agtatttacg gtaaactgcc cacttggcag
      481 tacatcaagt gtatcatatg ccaagtacgc cccctattga cgtcaatgac ggtaaatggc
      541 ccgcctggca ttatgcccag tacatgacct tatgggactt tcctacttgg cagtacatct
      601 acgtattagt catcgctatt accatggtga tgcggttttg gcagtacatc aatgggcgtg
      661 gatagcggtt tgactcacgg ggatttccaa gtctccaccc cattgacgtc aatgggagtt
      721 tgttttggca ccaaaatcaa cgggactttc caaaatgtcg taacaactcc gccccattga
      781 cgcaaatggg cggtaggcgt gtacggtggg aggtctatat aagcagcgcg ttttgcctgt
      841 actgggtctc tctggttaga ccagatctga gcctgggagc tctctggcta actagggaac
      901 ccactgctta agcctcaata aagcttgcct tgagtgcttc aagtagtgtg tgcccgtctg
      961 ttgtgtgact ctggtaacta gagatccctc agaccctttt agtcagtgtg gaaaatctct
     1021 agcagtggcg cccgaacagg gacttgaaag cgaaagggaa accagaggag ctctctcgac
     1081 gcaggactcg gcttgctgaa gcgcgcacgg caagaggcga ggggcggcga ctggtgagta
     1141 cgccaaaaat tttgactagc ggaggctaga aggagagaga tgggtgcgag agcgtcagta
     1201 ttaagcgggg gagaattaga tcgcgatggg aaaaaattcg gttaaggcca gggggaaaga
     1261 aaaaatataa attaaaacat atagtatggg caagcaggga gctagaacga ttcgcagtta
     1321 atcctggcct gttagaaaca tcagaaggct gtagacaaat actgggacag ctacaaccat
     1381 cccttcagac aggatcagaa gaacttagat cattatataa tacagtagca accctctatt
     1441 gtgtgcatca aaggatagag ataaaagaca ccaaggaagc tttagacaag atagaggaag
     1501 agcaaaacaa aagtaagacc accgcacagc aagcggccgg ccgcgctgat cttcagacct
     1561 ggaggaggag atatgaggga caattggaga agtgaattat ataaatataa agtagtaaaa
     1621 attgaaccat taggagtagc acccaccaag gcaaagagaa gagtggtgca gagagaaaaa
     1681 agagcagtgg gaataggagc tttgttcctt gggttcttgg gagcagcagg aagcactatg
     1741 ggcgcagcgt caatgacgct gacggtacag gccagacaat tattgtctgg tatagtgcag
     1801 cagcagaaca atttgctgag ggctattgag gcgcaacagc atctgttgca actcacagtc
     1861 tggggcatca agcagctcca ggcaagaatc ctggctgtgg aaagatacct aaaggatcaa
     1921 cagctcctgg ggatttgggg ttgctctgga aaactcattt gcaccactgc tgtgccttgg
     1981 aatgctagtt ggagtaataa atctctggaa cagatttgga atcacacgac ctggatggag
     2041 tgggacagag aaattaacaa ttacacaagc ttaatacact ccttaattga agaatcgcaa
     2101 aaccagcaag aaaagaatga acaagaatta ttggaattag ataaatgggc aagtttgtgg
     2161 aattggttta acataacaaa ttggctgtgg tatataaaat tattcataat gatagtagga
     2221 ggcttggtag gtttaagaat agtttttgct gtactttcta tagtgaatag agttaggcag
     2281 ggatattcac cattatcgtt tcagacccac ctcccaaccc cgaggggacc cgacaggccc
     2341 gaaggaatag aagaagaagg tggagagaga gacagagaca gatccattcg attagtgaac
     2401 ggatcggcac tgcgtgcgcc aattctgcag acaaatggca gtattcatcc acaattttaa
     2461 aagaaaaggg gggattgggg ggtacagtgc aggggaaaga atagtagaca taatagcaac
     2521 agacatacaa actaaagaat tacaaaaaca aattacaaaa attcaaaatt ttcgggttta
     2581 ttacagggac agcagagatc cagtttggtt agtaccgggc ccgctctaga gatccgacgc
     2641 gccatctcta ggcccgcgcc ggccccctcg cacagacttg tgggagaagc tcggctactc
     2701 ccctgccccg gttaatttgc atataatatt tcctagtaac tatagaggct taatgtgcga
     2761 taaaagacag ataatctgtt ctttttaata ctagctacat tttacatgat aggcttggat
     2821 ttctataact tcgtatagca tacattatac gaagttataa acagcacaaa aggaaactca
     2881 ccctaactgt aaagtaattg tgtgttttga gactataagt atcccttgga gaaccacctt
     2941 gttggtacgt tctctatcac tgatagttta agagctatgc tggaaacagc atagcaagtt
     3001 taaataaggc tagtccgtta tcaacttgaa aaagtggcac cgagtcggtg ctttttttct
     3061 cgagtactag gatccattag gcggccgcgt ggataaccgt attaccgcca tgcattagtt
     3121 attaatagta atcaattacg gggtcattag ttcatagccc atatatggag ttccgcgtta
     3181 cataacttac ggtaaatggc ccgcctggct gaccgcccaa cgacccccgc ccattgacgt
     3241 caataatgac gtatgttccc atagtaacgc caatagggac tttccattga cgtcaatggg
     3301 tggagtattt acggtaaact gcccacttgg cagtacatca agtgtatcat atgccaagta
     3361 cgccccctat tgacgtcaat gacggtaaat ggcccgcctg gcattatgcc cagtacatga
     3421 ccttatggga ctttcctact tggcagtaca tctacgtatt agtcatcgct attaccatgg
     3481 tgatgcggtt ttggcagtac atcaatgggc gtggatagcg gtttgactca cggggatttc
     3541 caagtctcca ccccattgac gtcaatggga gtttgttttg gcaccaaaat caacgggact
     3601 ttccaaaatg tcgtaacaac tccgccccat tgacgcaaat gggcggtagg cgtgtacggt
     3661 gggaggtcta tataagcaga gctggtttag tgaaccgtca gatccgctag cccaccatgc
     3721 ccggggtgag caagggcgag gaggataaca tggccatcat caaggagttc atgcgcttca
     3781 aggtgcacat ggagggctcc gtgaacggcc acgagttcga gatcgagggc gagggcgagg
     3841 gccgccccta cgagggcacc cagaccgcca agctgaaggt gaccaagggt ggccccctgc
     3901 ccttcgcctg ggacatcctg tcccctcagt tcatgtacgg ctccaaggcc tacgtgaagc
     3961 accccgccga catccccgac tacttgaagc tgtccttccc cgagggcttc aagtgggagc
     4021 gcgtgatgaa cttcgaggac ggcggcgtgg tgaccgtgac ccaggactcc tccctgcagg
     4081 acggcgagtt catctacaag gtgaagctgc gcggcaccaa cttcccctcc gacggccccg
     4141 taatgcagaa gaagaccatg ggctgggagg cctcctccga gcggatgtac cccgaggacg
     4201 gcgccctgaa gggcgagatc aagcagaggc tgaagctgaa ggacggcggc cactacgacg
     4261 ctgaggtcaa gaccacctac aaggccaaga agcccgtgca gctgcccggc gcctacaacg
     4321 tcaacatcaa gttggacatc acctcccaca acgaggacta caccatcgtg gaacagtacg
     4381 aacgcgccga gggccgccac tccaccggcg gcatggacga gctgtacaag taagaattcg
     4441 tcgagggacc taataacttc gtatagcata cattatacga agttatacat gtttaagggt
     4501 tccggttcca ctaggtacaa ttcgatatca agcttatcga taatcaacct ctggattaca
     4561 aaatttgtga aagattgact ggtattctta actatgttgc tccttttacg ctatgtggat
     4621 acgctgcttt aatgcctttg tatcatgcta ttgcttcccg tatggctttc attttctcct
     4681 ccttgtataa atcctggttg ctgtctcttt atgaggagtt gtggcccgtt gtcaggcaac
     4741 gtggcgtggt gtgcactgtg tttgctgacg caacccccac tggttggggc attgccacca
     4801 cctgtcagct cctttccggg actttcgctt tccccctccc tattgccacg gcggaactca
     4861 tcgccgcctg ccttgcccgc tgctggacag gggctcggct gttgggcact gacaattccg
     4921 tggtgttgtc ggggaaatca tcgtcctttc cttggctgct cgcctgtgtt gccacctgga
     4981 ttctgcgcgg gacgtccttc tgctacgtcc cttcggccct caatccagcg gaccttcctt
     5041 cccgcggcct gctgccggct ctgcggcctc ttccgcgtct tcgccttcgc cctcagacga
     5101 gtcggatctc cctttgggcc gcctccccgc atcgataccg tcgacctcga tcgagaccta
     5161 gaaaaacatg gagcaatcac aagtagcaat acagcagcta ccaatgctga ttgtgcctgg
     5221 ctagaagcac aagaggagga ggaggtgggt tttccagtca cacctcaggt acctttaaga
     5281 ccaatgactt acaaggcagc tgtagatctt agccactttt taaaagaaaa ggggggactg
     5341 gaagggctaa ttcactccca acgaagacaa gatatccttg atctgtggat ctaccacaca
     5401 caaggctact tccctgattg gcagaactac acaccagggc cagggatcag atatccactg
     5461 acctttggat ggtgctacaa gctagtacca gttgagcaag agaaggtaga agaagccaat
     5521 gaaggagaga acacccgctt gttacaccct gtgagcctgc atgggatgga tgacccggag
     5581 agagaagtat tagagtggag gtttgacagc cgcctagcat ttcatcacat ggcccgagag
     5641 ctgcatccgg actgtactgg gtctctctgg ttagaccaga tctgagcctg ggagctctct
     5701 ggctaactag ggaacccact gcttaagcct caataaagct tgccttgagt gcttcaagta
     5761 gtgtgtgccc gtctgttgtg tgactctggt aactagagat ccctcagacc cttttagtca
     5821 gtgtggaaaa tctctagcag catgtgagca aaaggccagc aaaaggccag gaaccgtaaa
     5881 aaggccgcgt tgctggcgtt tttccatagg ctccgccccc ctgacgagca tcacaaaaat
     5941 cgacgctcaa gtcagaggtg gcgaaacccg acaggactat aaagatacca ggcgtttccc
     6001 cctggaagct ccctcgtgcg ctctcctgtt ccgaccctgc cgcttaccgg atacctgtcc
     6061 gcctttctcc cttcgggaag cgtggcgctt tctcatagct cacgctgtag gtatctcagt
     6121 tcggtgtagg tcgttcgctc caagctgggc tgtgtgcacg aaccccccgt tcagcccgac
     6181 cgctgcgcct tatccggtaa ctatcgtctt gagtccaacc cggtaagaca cgacttatcg
     6241 ccactggcag cagccactgg taacaggatt agcagagcga ggtatgtagg cggtgctaca
     6301 gagttcttga agtggtggcc taactacggc tacactagaa gaacagtatt tggtatctgc
     6361 gctctgctga agccagttac cttcggaaaa agagttggta gctcttgatc cggcaaacaa
     6421 accaccgctg gtagcggtgg tttttttgtt tgcaagcagc agattacgcg cagaaaaaaa
     6481 ggatctcaag aagatccttt gatcttttct acggggtctg acgctcagtg gaacgaaaac
     6541 tcacgttaag ggattttggt catgagatta tcaaaaagga tcttcaccta gatcctttta
     6601 aattaaaaat gaagttttaa atcaatctaa agtatatatg agtaaacttg gtctgacagt
     6661 taccaatgct taatcagtga ggcacctatc tcagcgatct gtctatttcg ttcatccata
     6721 gttgcctgac tccccgtcgt gtagataact acgatacggg agggcttacc atctggcccc
     6781 agtgctgcaa tgataccgcg agacccacgc tcaccggctc cagatttatc agcaataaac
     6841 cagccagccg gaagggccga gcgcagaagt ggtcctgcaa ctttatccgc ctccatccag
     6901 tctattaatt gttgccggga agctagagta agtagttcgc cagttaatag tttgcgcaac
     6961 gttgttgcca ttgctacagg catcgtggtg tcacgctcgt cgtttggtat ggcttcattc
     7021 agctccggtt cccaacgatc aaggcgagtt acatgatccc ccatgttgtg caaaaaagcg
     7081 gttagctcct tcggtcctcc gatcgttgtc agaagtaagt tggccgcagt gttatcactc
     7141 atggttatgg cagcactgca taattctctt actgtcatgc catccgtaag atgcttttct
     7201 gtgactggtg agtactcaac caagtcattc tgagaatagt gtatgcggcg accgagttgc
     7261 tcttgcccgg cgtcaatacg ggataatacc gcgccacata gcagaacttt aaaagtgctc
     7321 atcattggaa aacgttcttc ggggcgaaaa ctctcaagga tcttaccgct gttgagatcc
     7381 agttcgatgt aacccactcg tgcacccaac tgatcttcag catcttttac tttcaccagc
     7441 gtttctgggt gagcaaaaac aggaaggcaa aatgccgcaa aaaagggaat aagggcgaca
     7501 cggaaatgtt gaatactcat actcttcctt tttcaatatt attgaagcat ttatcagggt
     7561 tattgtctca tgagcggata catatttgaa tgtatttaga aaaataaaca aataggggtt
     7621 ccgcgcacat ttccccgaaa agtgccacct gac
//
