>Addgene plasmid #62325 | pJZC35 | addgene partial sequence | sequence record 107383 | mCherry-R 5'-TTGGTCACCTTCAGCTTGG-3'
TCGATCTCGAACTCGTGGCCGTTCACGGAGCCCTCCATGTGCACCTTGAAGCGCATGAACTCCTTGATGA
TGGCCATGTTATCCTCCTCGCCCTTGCTCACCCCGGGCATGGTGGGCTAGCGGATCTGACGGTTCACTAA
ACCAGCTCTGCTTATATAGACCTCCCACCGTACACGCCTACCGCCCATTTGCGTCAATGGGGCGGAGTTG
TTACGACATTTTGGAAAGTCCCGTTGATTTTGGTGCCAAAACAAACTCCCATTGACGTCAATGGGGTGGA
GACTTGGAAATCCCCGTGAGTCAAACCGCTATCCACGCCCATTGATGTACTGCCAAAACCGCATCACCAT
GGTAATAGCGATGACTAATACGTAGATGTACTGCCAAGTAGGAAAGTCCCATAAGGTCATGTACTGGGCA
TAATGCCAGGCGGGCCATTTACCGTCATTGACGTCAATAGGGGGCGTACTTGGCATATGATACACTTGAT
GTACTGCCAAGTGGGCAGTTTACCGTAAATACTCCACCCATTGACGTCAATGGAAAGTCCCTATTGGCGT
TACTATGGGAACATACGTCATTATTGACGTCAATGGGCGGGGGTCGTTGGGCGGTCAGCCAGGCGGGCCA
TTTACCGTAAGTTATGTAACGCGGAACTCCATATATGGGCTATGAACTAATGACCCCGTAATTGATTACT
A
