>Addgene plasmid #62325 | pJZC35 | addgene partial sequence | sequence record 108349 | mU6-F old 5'-cagcacaaaaggaaactcacc-3'
GTATCCCTTGGAGAACCACCTTGTTGGTACGTTCTCTATCACTGATAGTTTAAGAGCTATGCTGGAAACA
GCATAGCAAGTTTAAATAAGGCTAGTCCGTTATCAACTTGAAAAAGTGGCACCGAGTCGGTGCTTTTTTT
CTCGAGTACTAGGATCCATTAGGCGGCCGCGTGGATAACCGTATTACCGCCATGCATTAGTTATTAATAG
TAATCAATTACGGGGTCATTAGTTCATAGCCCATATATGGAGTTCCGCGTTACATAACTTACGGTAAATG
GCCCGCCTGGCTGACCGCCCAACGACCCCCGCCCATTGACGTCAATAATGACGTATGTTCCCATAGTAAC
GCCAATAGGGACTTTCCATTGACGTCAATGGGTGGAGTATTTACGGTAAACTGCCCACTTGGCAGTACAT
CAAGTGTATCATATGCCAAGTACGCCCCCTATTGACGTCAATGACGGTAAATGGCCCGCCTGGCATTATG
CCCAGTACATGACCTTATGGGACTTTCCTACTTGGCAGTACATCTACGTATTAGTCATCGCTATTACCAT
GGTGATGCGGTTTTGGCAGTACATCAATGGGCGTGGATAGCGGTTTGACTCACGGGGATTTCCAAGTCTC
CACCCCATTGACGTCAATGGGAGTTTGTTTTGGCACCAAAATCAACGGGACTTTCCAAAATGTCGTAACA
ACTCCGCCCCATTGACGCAAATGGGCGGTAGGCGTGTACGGTGGGAGGTCTATATAAGCAGAGCT
